Addgene plasmid #107621: Gsp_innexin-10
Purpose: In situ hybridization and RNAi studies in planarians
Depositing lab: Alejandro Sánchez. Depositing organization: Stowers Institute for Medical Research. Publication: Hands-On Classroom Activities for Exploring Regeneration and Stem Cell Biology with Planarians. Accorsi A, Williams MM, Ross EJ, Robb SMC, Elliott SA, Tu KC, Sanchez Alvarado A. The American Biology Teacher 79(3):208-223. Mar 2017. 10.1525/abt.2017.79.3.208.
Backbone
  Vector backbone: pPR-T4P
  Backbone size w/o insert (bp): 2636
  Vector type: RNAi ; In situ hybridization
Growth in bacteria
  Bacterial resistance: Kanamycin, 50 μg/mL
  Growth temperature: 37°C
  Growth strain: DH5alpha
  Copy number: Unknown
Gene/Insert
  Gene/Insert name: innexin-10
  Species: Giardia sp.
  Insert size (bp): 1078
  Cloning method: Ligation Independent Cloning
Terms and licenses: Academic/Nonprofit Terms; Industry Terms: Not Available to Industry
How to cite: Gsp_innexin-10 was a gift from Alejandro Sánchez (Addgene plasmid # 107621 ; http://n2t.net/addgene:107621 ; RRID:Addgene_107621)
