[The description below was written by a language model from this plasmid's Addgene catalogue record and pLannotate feature annotations shown in this document.]
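Description:
Gsp_innexin-10 is a small bacterial plasmid built on the pPR-T4P backbone, a vector designed for producing RNA for in situ hybridization and RNA interference in planarians. It carries a 1,078 bp innexin-10 fragment inserted by ligation-independent cloning; innexins are the invertebrate gap-junction channel proteins. The catalogue lists the source species as "Giardia sp.", which sits oddly with the stated planarian purpose and the "Gsp" prefix. The record does not resolve this discrepancy, so the species attribution should be treated with caution. The sequenced plasmid is 3,686 nt, roughly consistent with the stated backbone and insert sizes. It is propagated in E. coli using a high-copy ColE1/pUC-type origin and selected with kanamycin through an aph(3')-Ia resistance gene.

The annotation does not label the insert itself, but an unannotated stretch between a pBluescript MCS fragment and the downstream promoters corresponds to its position. This region is flanked by convergent T7 promoters, one reading forward from upstream and one reading in reverse from downstream, each backed by an outward-lying T7 terminator. This arrangement allows both strands to be transcribed, yielding double-stranded RNA for RNAi, for example in a T7 polymerase-expressing bacterial strain or by in vitro transcription. A further reverse-oriented T7 promoter lies just beyond the downstream terminator. Transcription from a single side can supply strand-specific riboprobes for in situ hybridization. Remaining features (lacI and lacZα fragments, rrnB T1 and T2 terminators) appear to be backbone remnants. The associated publication places the plasmid among teaching resources for classroom studies of planarian regeneration and stem cell biology.
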