Features (pLannotate 1.2.2; 12 found; start..end, strand, type, name):
     24..71      -  terminator     T7 terminator: transcription terminator for bacteriophage T7 RNA polymerase
     76..94      +  promoter       T7 promoter: promoter for bacteriophage T7 RNA polymerase
    128..174     +  misc_feature   MCS (fragment): pBluescript multiple cloning site
   1316..1334    -  promoter       T7 promoter: promoter for bacteriophage T7 RNA polymerase
   1341..1384    +  terminator     T7 terminator (fragment): transcription terminator for bacteriophage T7 RNA polymerase
   1392..1410    -  promoter       T7 promoter: promoter for bacteriophage T7 RNA polymerase
   1544..2353    +  CDS            KanR: aminoglycoside phosphotransferase; aph(3')-Ia; confers resistance to kanamycin in bacteria or G418 (Geneticin®) in eukaryotes
   2500..3088    +  rep_origin     ori: high-copy-number ColE1/pMB1/pBR322/pUC origin of replication
   3271..3363    +  CDS            lacI (fragment): lac repressor; lacI; The lac repressor binds to the lac operator to inhibit transcription in E. coli. This inhibition can be relieved by adding lactose or isopropyl-β-D-thiogalactopyranoside (IPTG).
   3418..3445    -  terminator     rrnB T2 terminator: transcription terminator T2 from the E. coli rrnB gene
   3577..3620    +  terminator     rrnB T1 terminator: Escherichia coli rrnB; transcription terminator T1 from the E. coli rrnB gene
   3667..17      -  CDS            lacZα (fragment) (across the origin): LacZα fragment of β-galactosidase; lacZ fragment
>Addgene plasmid #107621 | Gsp_innexin-10 | addgene full sequence | sequence record 208801 | Addgene NGS Result
GTAAAACGACGGCCAGTCTTAAGCAAAAAACCCCTCAAGACCCGTTTAGAGGCCCCAAGGGGTTATGCTA
GGAAGTAATACGACTCACTATAGGGAGACCGGCAGATCTGATATCATCGATGAATTCGAGCTCCACCGCG
GTGGCGGCCGCTCTAGAACTAGTGGATCCACCGGTTCCATGGCTAGCGGCATTACCATCCCGGAAGGGAA
GACTTTGCAGACAAATTGAGTTTTAGTATTTCTACATCAATTCTATTGTTGTTAACATTAGTAATAACTG
TAAAAAGTTATTTATTAAATTCTATTGCTTGTTATATTCCAATTCATCCCAGTGGAAAAGATTTTGATGA
TTATCTAAAAAGTTATTGTTGGGTTCATGGAACAATTCCAATTCAAGGTCGTTTACCACAAGATATTACA
GATTGGGAAAATATGGATAAATACAATAGAATAAATTATTATCAATGGGTTCCATTCGTATTGGCAATAC
AGGGTATCCTATTCTATTTACCGAGAATTATTTGGCAAATGATTACGTATAATATGTCAGGAACTGATCT
TGAAGGTCTTATTGAAATGGCGAATTCTGTCAGCAATAAAACAGGAGATGCAAAAAGAGAAACTGTTAAT
CAAGTTGCTTTGAACTTAGAAAATCTATTGTTTACGCATCGTAAAATTAATCTACATAGCGTACCGTTTG
CTGCAAAATTTTCCGAAGTGCGATCATGGTTCTGTTCTGGTAAAAGAAGTGGTAGACAGTTAACTGCTCA
ATATATGTTTATAAAGGTTCTTTATGTCATTAACGCGTTCGGTCAATTATCCCTTATGCAGTACTTTCTA
AATTTTGGACATAAAGATTATAGTTTTGGTTATTTCGTTCTAAATAATATAATAAATGGTAAAGAATGGA
ATGAAACATTGATTTTTCCAAGAGTAACCTACTGCTATGTAAAGAATATTCAGCATATTGGTATGAAAAA
CAGTTATTTGGCACAATGTGCTTTACCAATTAATATGTTAAATGAGAAAATCTATATTTTTCTTTGGTTT
TGGACGGTTCTAGTTGTGTTTTTTACTTGCATTAGTTTTTTTCAATGGATCTATCGATTAACCAAATCCA
ATTCACAGGTTCGATTTTTGAAGAAATTTCTGAGAATCCGTGAACAATATACAGATGAAGATGATGTAGT
TTTAAAATCATTCTGTAAAGGATTTCTAAGAAAAGATGGTGTTTTTATTTTACGAATGTTTTCAATAAAT
GCGGGTGATTTGATTACAACCGGGTAGAATTGGCCGGGCCCGGTACCCAATTCGCCCTATAGTGAGTCGT
ATTACTTCCACATAACCCCTTGGGGCCTCTAAACGGGTCTTGAGGGGTTTTTTGAGGATCCCCTATAGTG
AGTCGTATTACATGGTCATAGCTGTTTCCTGGCAGCTCTGGCCCGTGTCTCAAAATCTCTGATGTTACAT
TGCACAAGATAAAAATATATCATCATGAACAATAAAACTGTCTGCTTACATAAACAGTAATACAAGGGGT
GTTATGAGCCATATTCAACGGGAAACGTCGAGGCCGCGATTAAATTCCAACATGGATGCTGATTTATATG
GGTATAAATGGGCTCGCGATAATGTCGGGCAATCAGGTGCGACAATCTATCGCTTGTATGGGAAGCCCGA
TGCGCCAGAGTTGTTTCTGAAACATGGCAAAGGTAGCGTTGCCAATGATGTTACAGATGAGATGGTCAGA
CTAAACTGGCTGACGGAATTTATGCCTCTTCCGACCATCAAGCATTTTATCCGTACTCCTGATGATGCAT
GGTTACTCACCACTGCGATCCCCGGAAAAACAGCATTCCAGGTATTAGAAGAATATCCTGATTCAGGTGA
AAATATTGTTGATGCGCTGGCAGTGTTCCTGCGCCGGTTGCATTCGATTCCTGTTTGTAATTGTCCTTTT
AACAGCGATCGCGTATTTCGTCTCGCTCAGGCGCAATCACGAATGAATAACGGTTTGGTTGATGCGAGTG
ATTTTGATGACGAGCGTAATGGCTGGCCTGTTGAACAAGTCTGGAAAGAAATGCATAAACTTTTGCCATT
CTCACCGGATTCAGTCGTCACTCATGGTGATTTCTCACTTGATAACCTTATTTTTGACGAGGGGAAATTA
ATAGGTTGTATTGATGTTGGACGAGTCGGAATCGCAGACCGATACCAGGATCTTGCCATCCTATGGAACT
GCCTCGGTGAGTTTTCTCCTTCATTACAGAAACGGCTTTTTCAAAAATATGGTATTGATAATCCTGATAT
GAATAAATTGCAGTTTCATTTGATGCTCGATGAGTTTTTCTAATCAGAATTGGTTAATTGGTTGTAACAC
TGGCAGAGCATTACGCTGACTTGACGGGACGGCGCAAGCTCATGACCAAAATCCCTTAACGTGAGTTACG
CGTCGTTCCACTGAGCGTCAGACCCCGTAGAAAAGATCAAAGGATCTTCTTGAGATCCTTTTTTTCTGCG
CGTAATCTGCTGCTTGCAAACAAAAAAACCACCGCTACCAGCGGTGGTTTGTTTGCCGGATCAAGAGCTA
CCAACTCTTTTTCCGAAGGTAACTGGCTTCAGCAGAGCGCAGATACCAAATACTGTTCTTCTAGTGTAGC
CGTAGTTAGGCCACCACTTCAAGAACTCTGTAGCACCGCCTACATACCTCGCTCTGCTAATCCTGTTACC
AGTGGCTGCTGCCAGTGGCGATAAGTCGTGTCTTACCGGGTTGGACTCAAGACGATAGTTACCGGATAAG
GCGCAGCGGTCGGGCTGAACGGGGGGTTCGTGCACACAGCCCAGCTTGGAGCGAACGACCTACACCGAAC
TGAGATACCTACAGCGTGAGCTATGAGAAAGCGCCACGCTTCCCGAAGGGAGAAAGGCGGACAGGTATCC
GGTAAGCGGCAGGGTCGGAACAGGAGAGCGCACGAGGGAGCTTCCAGGGGGAAACGCCTGGTATCTTTAT
AGTCCTGTCGGGTTTCGCCACCTCTGACTTGAGCGTCGATTTTTGTGATGCTCGTCAGGGGGGCGGAGCC
TATGGAAAAACGCCAGCAACGCGGCCTTTTTACGGTTCCTGGCCTTTTGCTGGCCTTTTGCTCACATGTT
CTTTCCTGCGTTATCCCCTGATTCTGTGGATAACCGTATTACCGCCTTTGAGTGAGCTGATACCGCTCGC
CGCAGCCGAACGACCGAGCGCAGCGAGTCAGTGAGCGAGGAAGCGGAAGAGCGCCCAATACGCAAACCGC
CTCTCCCCGCGCGTTGGCCGATTCATTAATGCAGCTGGCACGACAGGTTTCCCGACTGGAAAGCGGGCAG
TGAGCGCAACGCAATTAATACGCGTACCGCTAGCCAGGAAGAGTTTGTAGAAACGCAAAAAGGCCATCCG
TCAGGATGGCCTTCTGCTTAGTTTGATGCCTGGCAGTTTATGGCGGGCGTCCTGCCCGCCACCCTCCGGG
CCGTTGCTTCACAACGTTCAAATCCGCTCCCGGCGGATTTGTCCTACTCAGGAGAGCGTTCACCGACAAA
CAACAGATAAAACGAAAGGCCCAGTCTTCCGACTGAGCCTTTCGTTTTATTTGATGCCTGGCAGTTCCCT
ACTCTCGCGTTAACGCTAGCATGGATGTTTTCCCAGTCACGACGTT
